>Addgene plasmid #207211 | pFUW-TetO-HDAC5 | addgene full sequence | sequence record 411210 | Addgene NGS Result
CGATGTACGGGCCAGATATACGCGTTGACATTGATTATTGACTAGTTATTAATAGTAATCAATTACGGGG
TCATTAGTTCATAGCCCATATATGGAGTTCCGCGTTACATAACTTACGGTAAATGGCCCGCCTGGCTGAC
CGCCCAACGACCCCCGCCCATTGACGTCAATAATGACGTATGTTCCCATAGTAACGCCAATAGGGACTTT
CCATTGACGTCAATGGGTGGAGTATTTACGGTAAACTGCCCACTTGGCAGTACATCAAGTGTATCATATG
CCAAGTACGCCCCCTATTGACGTCAATGACGGTAAATGGCCCGCCTGGCATTATGCCCAGTACATGACCT
TATGGGACTTTCCTACTTGGCAGTACATCTACGTATTAGTCATCGCTATTACCATGGTGATGCGGTTTTG
GCAGTACATCAATGGGCGTGGATAGCGGTTTGACTCACGGGGATTTCCAAGTCTCCACCCCATTGACGTC
AATGGGAGTTTGTTTTGGCACCAAAATCAACGGGACTTTCCAAAATGTCGTAACAACTCCGCCCCATTGA
CGCAAATGGGCGGTAGGCGTGTACGGTGGGAGGTCTATATAAGCAGCGCGTTTTGCCTGTACTGGGTCTC
TCTGGTTAGACCAGATCTGAGCCTGGGAGCTCTCTGGCTAACTAGGGAACCCACTGCTTAAGCCTCAATA
AAGCTTGCCTTGAGTGCTTCAAGTAGTGTGTGCCCGTCTGTTGTGTGACTCTGGTAACTAGAGATCCCTC
AGACCCTTTTAGTCAGTGTGGAAAATCTCTAGCAGTGGCGCCCGAACAGGGACTTGAAAGCGAAAGGGAA
ACCAGAGGAGCTCTCTCGACGCAGGACTCGGCTTGCTGAAGCGCGCACGGCAAGAGGCGAGGGGCGGCGA
CTGGTGAGTACGCCAAAAATTTTGACTAGCGGAGGCTAGAAGGAGAGAGATGGGTGCGAGAGCGTCAGTA
TTAAGCGGGGGAGAATTAGATCGCGATGGGAAAAAATTCGGTTAAGGCCAGGGGGAAAGAAAAAATATAA
ATTAAAACATATAGTATGGGCAAGCAGGGAGCTAGAACGATTCGCAGTTAATCCTGGCCTGTTAGAAACA
TCAGAAGGCTGTAGACAAATACTGGGACAGCTACAACCATCCCTTCAGACAGGATCAGAAGAACTTAGAT
CATTATATAATACAGTAGCAACCCTCTATTGTGTGCATCAAAGGATAGAGATAAAAGACACCAAGGAAGC
TTTAGACAAGATAGAGGAAGAGCAAAACAAAAGTAAGACCACCGCACAGCAAGCGGCCGCTGATCTTCAG
ACCTGGAGGAGGAGATATGAGGGACAATTGGAGAAGTGAATTATATAAATATAAAGTAGTAAAAATTGAA
CCATTAGGAGTAGCACCCACCAAGGCAAAGAGAAGAGTGGTGCAGAGAGAAAAAAGAGCAGTGGGAATAG
GAGCTTTGTTCCTTGGGTTCTTGGGAGCAGCAGGAAGCACTATGGGCGCAGCGTCAATGACGCTGACGGT
ACAGGCCAGACAATTATTGTCTGGTATAGTGCAGCAGCAGAACAATTTGCTGAGGGCTATTGAGGCGCAA
CAGCATCTGTTGCAACTCACAGTCTGGGGCATCAAGCAGCTCCAGGCAAGAATCCTGGCTGTGGAAAGAT
ACCTAAAGGATCAACAGCTCCTGGGGATTTGGGGTTGCTCTGGAAAACTCATTTGCACCACTGCTGTGCC
TTGGAATGCTAGTTGGAGTAATAAATCTCTGGAACAGATTTGGAATCACACGACCTGGATGGAGTGGGAC
AGAGAAATTAACAATTACACAAGCTTAATACACTCCTTAATTGAAGAATCGCAAAACCAGCAAGAAAAGA
ATGAACAAGAATTATTGGAATTAGATAAATGGGCAAGTTTGTGGAATTGGTTTAACATAACAAATTGGCT
GTGGTATATAAAATTATTCATAATGATAGTAGGAGGCTTGGTAGGTTTAAGAATAGTTTTTGCTGTACTT
TCTATAGTGAATAGAGTTAGGCAGGGATATTCACCATTATCGTTTCAGACCCACCTCCCAACCCCGAGGG
GACCCGACAGGCCCGAAGGAATAGAAGAAGAAGGTGGAGAGAGAGACAGAGACAGATCCATTCGATTAGT
GAACGGATCGGCACTGCGTGCGCCAATTCTGCAGACAAATGGCAGTATTCATCCACAATTTTAAAAGAAA
AGGGGGGATTGGGGGGTACAGTGCAGGGGAAAGAATAGTAGACATAATAGCAACAGACATACAAACTAAA
GAATTACAAAAACAAATTACAAAAATTCAAAATTTTCGGGTTTATTACAGGGACAGCAGAGATCCAGTTT
GGTTAGATCTCGAGTTTACCACTCCCTATCAGTGATAGAGAAAAGTGAAAGTCGAGTTTACCACTCCCTA
TCAGTGATAGAGAAAAGTGAAAGTCGAGTTTACCACTCCCTATCAGTGATAGAGAAAAGTGAAAGTCGAG
TTTACCACTCCCTATCAGTGATAGAGAAAAGTGAAAGTCGAGTTTACCACTCCCTATCAGTGATAGAGAA
AAGTGAAAGTCGAGTTTACCACTCCCTATCAGTGATAGAGAAAAGTGAAAGTCGAGTTTACCACTCCCTA
TCAGTGATAGAGAAAAGTGAAAGTCGAGCTCGGTACCCGGGTCGAGGTAGGCGTGTACGGTGGGAGGCCT
ATATAAGCAGAGCTCGTTTAGTGAACCGTCAGATCGCCTGGAGACGCCATCCACGCTGTTTTGACCTCCA
TAGAAGACACCGGGACCGATCCAGCCTCCGCGGCCCCGAATTCACCGGTTCTAGAATGAACTCTCCCAAC
GAGTCGGATGGGATGTCAGGTCGGGAACCATCCTTGGAAATCCTGCCGCGGACTTCTCTGCACAGCATCC
CTGTGACAGTGGAGGTGAAGCCGGTGCTGCCAAGAGCCATGCCCAGTTCCATGGGGGGTGGGGGTGGAGG
CAGCCCCAGCCCTGTGGAGCTACGGGGGGCTCTGGTGGGCTCTGTGGACCCCACACTGCGGGAGCAGCAA
CTGCAGCAGGAGCTCCTGGCGCTCAAGCAGCAGCAGCAGCTGCAGAAGCAGCTCCTGTTCGCTGAGTTCC
AGAAACAGCATGACCACCTGACAAGGCAGCATGAGGTCCAGCTGCAGAAGCACCTCAAGCAGCAGCAGGA
GATGCTGGCAGCCAAGCAGCAGCAGGAGATGCTGGCAGCCAAGCGGCAGCAGGAGCTGGAGCAGCAGCGG
CAGCGGGAGCAGCAGCGGCAGGAAGAGCTGGAGAAGCAGCGGCTGGAGCAGCAGCTGCTCATCCTGCGGA
ACAAGGAGAAGAGCAAAGAGAGTGCCATTGCCAGCACTGAGGTAAAGCTGAGGCTCCAGGAATTCCTCTT
GTCGAAGTCAAAGGAGCCCACACCAGGCGGCCTCAACCATTCCCTCCCACAGCACCCCAAATGCTGGGGA
GCCCACCATGCTTCTTTGGACCAGAGTTCCCCTCCCCAGAGCGGCCCCCCTGGGACGCCTCCCTCCTACA
AACTGCCTTTGCCTGGGCCCTACGACAGTCGAGACGACTTCCCCCTCCGCAAAACAGCCTCTGAACCCAA
CTTGAAAGTGCGTTCAAGGCTAAAACAGAAGGTGGCTGAGCGGAGAAGCAGTCCCCTCCTGCGTCGCAAG
GATGGGACTGTTATTAGCACCTTTAAGAAGAGAGCTGTTGAGATCACAGGTGCCGGGCCTGGGGCGTCGT
CCGTGTGTAACAGCGCACCCGGCTCCGGCCCCAGCTCTCCCAACAGCTCCCACAGCACCATCGCTGAGAA
TGGCTTTACTGGCTCAGTCCCCAACATCCCCACTGAGATGCTCCCTCAGCACCGAGCCCTCCCTCTGGAC
AGCTCCCCCAACCAGTTCAGCCTCTACACGTCTCCTTCTCTGCCCAACATCTCCCTAGGGCTGCAGGCCA
CGGTCACTGTCACCAACTCACACCTCACTGCCTCCCCGAAGCTGTCGACACAGCAGGAGGCCGAGAGGCA
GGCCCTCCAGTCCCTGCGGCAGGGTGGCACGCTGACCGGCAAGTTCATGAGCACATCCTCTATTCCTGGC
TGCCTGCTGGGCGTGGCACTGGAGGGCGACGGGAGCCCCCACGGGCATGCCTCCCTGCTGCAGCATGTGC
TGTTGCTGGAGCAGGCCCGGCAGCAGAGCACCCTCATTGCTGTGCCACTCCACGGGCAGTCCCCACTAGT
GACGGGTGAACGTGTGGCCACCAGCATGCGGACGGTAGGCAAGCTCCCGCGGCATCGGCCCCTGAGCCGC
ACTCAGTCCTCACCGCTGCCGCAGAGTCCCCAGGCCCTGCAGCAGCTGGTCATGCAACAACAGCACCAGC
AGTTCCTGGAGAAGCAGAAGCAGCAGCAGCTACAGCTGGGCAAGATCCTCACCAAGACAGGGGAGCTGCC
CAGGCAGCCCACCACCCACCCTGAGGAGACAGAGGAGGAGCTGACGGAGCAGCAGGAGGTCTTGCTGGGG
GAGGGAGCCCTGACCATGCCCCGGGAGGGCTCCACAGAGAGTGAGAGCACACAGGAAGACCTGGAGGAGG
AGGACGAGGAAGAGGATGGGGAGGAGGAGGAGGATTGCATCCAGGTTAAGGACGAGGAGGGCGAGAGTGG
TGCTGAGGAGGGGCCCGACTTGGAGGAGCCTGGTGCTGGATACAAAAAACTGTTCTCAGATGCCCAGCCG
CTGCAGCCTTTGCAGGTGTACCAGGCGCCCCTCAGCCTGGCCACTGTGCCCCACCAGGCCCTGGGCCGTA
CCCAGTCCTCCCCTGCTGCCCCTGGGGGCATGAAGAGCCCCCCAGACCAGCCCGTCAAGCACCTCTTCAC
CACAGGTGTGGTCTACGACACGTTCATGCTAAAGCACCAGTGCATGTGCGGGAACACACACGTGCACCCT
GAGCATGCTGGCCGGATCCAGAGCATCTGGTCCCGGCTGCAGGAGACAGGCCTGCTTAGCAAGTGCGAGC
GGATCCGAGGTCGCAAAGCCACGCTAGATGAGATCCAGACAGTGCACTCTGAATACCACACCCTGCTCTA
TGGGACCAGTCCCCTCAACCGGCAGAAGCTAGACAGCAAGAAGTTGCTCGGCCCCATCAGCCAGAAGATG
TATGCTGTGCTGCCTTGTGGGGGCATCGGGGTGGACAGTGACACCGTGTGGAATGAGATGCACTCCTCCA
GTGCTGTGCGCATGGCAGTGGGCTGCCTGCTGGAGCTGGCCTTCAAGGTGGCTGCAGGAGAGCTCAAGAA
TGGATTTGCCATCATCCGGCCCCCAGGACACCACGCCGAGGAATCCACAGCCATGGGATTCTGCTTCTTC
AACTCTGTAGCCATCACCGCAAAACTCCTACAGCAGAAGTTGAACGTGGGCAAGGTCCTCATCGTGGACT
GGGACATTCACCATGGCAATGGCACCCAGCAGGCGTTCTATAATGACCCCTCTGTGCTCTACATCTCTCT
GCATCGCTATGACAACGGGAACTTCTTTCCAGGCTCTGGGGCTCCTGAAGAGGTTGGTGGAGGACCAGGC
GTGGGGTACAATGTGAACGTGGCATGGACAGGAGGTGTGGACCCCCCCATTGGAGACGTGGAGTACCTTA
CAGCCTTCAGGACAGTGGTGATGCCCATTGCCCACGAGTTCTCACCTGATGTGGTCCTAGTCTCCGCCGG
GTTTGATGCTGTTGAAGGACATCTGTCTCCTCTGGGTGGCTACTCTGTCACCGCCAGATGTTTTGGCCAC
TTGACCAGGCAGCTGATGACCCTGGCAGGGGGCCGGGTGGTGCTGGCCCTGGAGGGAGGCCATGACTTGA
CCGCCATCTGTGATGCCTCTGAGGCTTGTGTCTCGGCTCTGCTCAGTGTAGAGCTGCAGCCCTTGGATGA
GGCAGTCTTGCAGCAAAAGCCCAACATCAACGCAGTGGCCACGCTAGAGAAAGTCATCGAGATCCAGAGC
AAACACTGGAGCTGTGTGCAGAAGTTCGCCGCTGGTCTGGGCCGGTCCCTGCGAGAGGCCCAAGCAGGTG
AGACCGAGGAGGCCGAGACTGTGAGCGCCATGGCCTTGCTGTCGGTGGGGGCCGAGCAGGCCCAGGCTGC
GGCAGCCCGGGAACACAGCCCCAGGCCGGCAGAGGAGCCCATGGAGCAGGAGCCTGCCCTGTGATTCGAA
GATATCAAGCTTATCGATAATCAACCTCTGGATTACAAAATTTGTGAAAGATTGACTGGTATTCTTAACT
ATGTTGCTCCTTTTACGCTATGTGGATACGCTGCTTTAATGCCTTTGTATCATGCTATTGCTTCCCGTAT
GGCTTTCATTTTCTCCTCCTTGTATAAATCCTGGTTGCTGTCTCTTTATGAGGAGTTGTGGCCCGTTGTC
AGGCAACGTGGCGTGGTGTGCACTGTGTTTGCTGACGCAACCCCCACTGGTTGGGGCATTGCCACCACCT
GTCAGCTCCTTTCCGGGACTTTCGCTTTCCCCCTCCCTATTGCCACGGCGGAACTCATCGCCGCCTGCCT
TGCCCGCTGCTGGACAGGGGCTCGGCTGTTGGGCACTGACAATTCCGTGGTGTTGTCGGGGAAATCATCG
TCCTTTCCTTGGCTGCTCGCCTGTGTTGCCACCTGGATTCTGCGCGGGACGTCCTTCTGCTACGTCCCTT
CGGCCCTCAATCCAGCGGACCTTCCTTCCCGCGGCCTGCTGCCGGCTCTGCGGCCTCTTCCGCGTCTTCG
CCTTCGCCCTCAGACGAGTCGGATCTCCCTTTGGGCCGCCTCCCCGCATCGATACCGTCGACCTCGAGAC
CTAGAAAAACATGGAGCAATCACAAGTAGCAATACAGCAGCTACCAATGCTGATTGTGCCTGGCTAGAAG
CACAAGAGGAGGAGGAGGTGGGTTTTCCAGTCACACCTCAGGTACCTTTAAGACCAATGACTTACAAGGC
AGCTGTAGATCTTAGCCACTTTTTAAAAGAAAAGGGGGGACTGGAAGGGCTAATTCACTCCCAACGAAGA
CAAGATATCCTTGATCTGTGGATCTACCACACACAAGGCTACTTCCCTGATTGGCAGAACTACACACCAG
GGCCAGGGATCAGATATCCACTGACCTTTGGATGGTGCTACAAGCTAGTACCAGTTGAGCAAGAGAAGGT
AGAAGAAGCCAATGAAGGAGAGAACACCCGCTTGTTACACCCTGTGAGCCTGCATGGGATGGATGACCCG
GAGAGAGAAGTATTAGAGTGGAGGTTTGACAGCCGCCTAGCATTTCATCACATGGCCCGAGAGCTGCATC
CGGACTGTACTGGGTCTCTCTGGTTAGACCAGATCTGAGCCTGGGAGCTCTCTGGCTAACTAGGGAACCC
ACTGCTTAAGCCTCAATAAAGCTTGCCTTGAGTGCTTCAAGTAGTGTGTGCCCGTCTGTTGTGTGACTCT
GGTAACTAGAGATCCCTCAGACCCTTTTAGTCAGTGTGGAAAATCTCTAGCAGGGCCCGTTTAAACCCGC
TGATCAGCCTCGACTGTGCCTTCTAGTTGCCAGCCATCTGTTGTTTGCCCCTCCCCCGTGCCTTCCTTGA
CCCTGGAAGGTGCCACTCCCACTGTCCTTTCCTAATAAAATGAGGAAATTGCATCGCATTGTCTGAGTAG
GTGTCATTCTATTCTGGGGGGTGGGGTGGGGCAGGACAGCAAGGGGGAGGATTGGGAAGACAATAGCAGG
CATGCTGGGGATGCGGTGGGCTCTATGGCTTCTGAGGCGGAAAGAACCAGCTGGGGCTCTAGGGGGTATC
CCC
[124 nt withheld, positions 7844-7967]
C
[91 nt withheld, positions 7969-8059]
A
[49 nt withheld, positions 8061-8109]
CCTTTGACGTTGGAGTCCACGTTCTTT
[37 nt withheld, positions 8137-8173]
ACCCTATCTCGGTCTATTCTTTTGATTTATAAGGGATTTTGCCGATTTCGGCCTATTGGTTAAAAAATGA
GCTGATTTAACAAAAATTTAACGCGAATTAATTCTGTGGAATGTGTGTCAGTTAGGGTGTGGAAAGTCCC
CAGGCTCCCCAGCAGGCAGAAGTATGCAAAGCATGCATCTCAATTAGTCAGCAACCAGGTGTGGAAAGTC
CCCAGGCTCCCCAGCAGGCAGAAGTATGCAAAGCATGCATCTCAATTAGTCAGCAACCATAGTCCCGCCC
CTAACTCCGCCCATCCCGCCCCTAACTCCGCCCAGTTCCGCCCATTCTCCGCCCCATGGCTGACTAATTT
TTTTTATTTATGCAGAGGCCGAGGCCGCCTCTGCCTCTGAGCTATTCCAGAAGTAGTGAGGAGGCTTTTT
TGGAGGCCTAGGCTTTTGCAAAAAGCTCCCGGGAGCTTGTATATCCATTTTCGGATCTGATCAGCACGTG
TTGACAATTAATCATCGGCATAGTATATCGGCATAGTATAATACGACAAGGTGAGGAACTAAACCATGGC
CAAGTTGACCAGTGCCGTTCCGGTGCTCACCGCGCGCGACGTCGCCGGAGCGGTCGAGTTCTGGACCGAC
CGGCTCGGGTTCTCCCGGGACTTCGTGGAGGACGACTTCGCCGGTGTGGTCCGGGACGACGTGACCCTGT
TCATCAGCGCGGTCCAGGACCAGGTGGTGCCGGACAACACCCTGGCCTGGGTGTGGGTGCGCGGCCTGGA
CGAGCTGTACGCCGAGTGGTCGGAGGTCGTGTCCACGAACTTCCGGGACGCCTCCGGGCCGGCCATGACC
GAGATCGGCGAGCAGCCGTGGGGGCGGGAGTTCGCCCTGCGCGACCCGGCCGGCAACTGCGTGCACTTCG
TGGCCGAGGAGCAGGACTGACACGTGCTACGAGATTTCGATTCCACCGCCGCCTTCTATGAAAGGTTGGG
CTTCGGAATCGTTTTCCGGGACGCCGGCTGGATGATCCTCCAGCGCGGGGATCTCATGCTGGAGTTCTTC
GCCCACCCCAACTTGTTTATTGCAGCTTATAATGGTTACAAATAAAGCAATAGCATCACAAATTTCACAA
ATAAAGCATTTTTTTCACTGCATTCTAGTTGTGGTTTGTCCAAACTCATCAATGTATCTTATCATGTCTG
TATACCGTCGACCTCTAGCTAGAGCTTGGCGTAATCATGGTCATAGCTGTTTCCTGTGTGAAATTGTTAT
CCGCTCACAATTCCACACAACATACGAGCCGGAAGCATAAAGTGTAAAGCCTGGGGTGCCTAATGAGTGA
GCTAACTCACATTAATTGCGTTGCGCTCACTGCCCGCTTTCCAGTCGGGAAACCTGTCGTGCCAGCTGCA
TTAATGAATCGGCCAACGCGCGGGGAGAGGCGGTTTGCGTATTGGGCGCTCTTCCGCTTCCTCGCTCACT
GACTCGCTGCGCTCGGTCGTTCGGCTGCGGCGAGCGGTATCAGCTCACTCAAAGGCGGTAATACGGTTAT
CCACAGAATCAGGGGATAACGCAGGAAAGAACATGTGAGCAAAAGGCCAGCAAAAGGCCAGGAACCGTAA
AAAGGCCGCGTTGCTGGCGTTTTTCCATAGGCTCCGCCCCCCTGACGAGCATCACAAAAATCGACGCTCA
AGTCAGAGGTGGCGAAACCCGACAGGACTATAAAGATACCAGGCGTTTCCCCCTGGAAGCTCCCTCGTGC
GCTCTCCTGTTCCGACCCTGCCGCTTACCGGATACCTGTCCGCCTTTCTCCCTTCGGGAAGCGTGGCGCT
TTCTCATAGCTCACGCTGTAGGTATCTCAGTTCGGTGTAGGTCGTTCGCTCCAAGCTGGGCTGTGTGCAC
GAACCCCCCGTTCAGCCCGACCGCTGCGCCTTATCCGGTAACTATCGTCTTGAGTCCAACCCGGTAAGAC
ACGACTTATCGCCACTGGCAGCAGCCACTGGTAACAGGATTAGCAGAGCGAGGTATGTAGGCGGTGCTAC
AGAGTTCTTGAAGTGGTGGCCTAACTACGGCTACACTAGAAGAACAGTATTTGGTATCTGCGCTCTGCTG
AAGCCAGTTACCTTCGGAAAAAGAGTTGGTAGCTCTTGATCCGGCAAACAAACCACCGCTGGTAGCGGTG
GTTTTTTTGTTTGCAAGCAGCAGATTACGCGCAGAAAAAAAGGATCTCAAGAAGATCCTTTGATCTTTTC
TACGGGGTCTGACGCTCAGTGGAACGAAAACTCACGTTAAGGGATTTTGGTCATGAGATTATCAAAAAGG
ATCTTCACCTAGATCCTTTTAAATTAAAAATGAAGTTTTAAATCAATCTAAAGTATATATGAGTAAACTT
GGTCTGACAGTTACCAATGCTTAATCAGTGAGGCACCTATCTCAGCGATCTGTCTATTTCGTTCATCCAT
AGTTGCCTGACTCCCCGTCGTGTAGATAACTACGATACGGGAGGGCTTACCATCTGGCCCCAGTGCTGCA
ATGATACCGCGAGACCCACGCTCACCGGCTCCAGATTTATCAGCAATAAACCAGCCAGCCGGAAGGGCCG
AGCGCAGAAGTGGTCCTGCAACTTTATCCGCCTCCATCCAGTCTATTAATTGTTGCCGGGAAGCTAGAGT
AAGTAGTTCGCCAGTTAATAGTTTGCGCAACGTTGTTGCCATTGCTACAGGCATCGTGGTGTCACGCTCG
TCGTTTGGTATGGCTTCATTCAGCTCCGGTTCCCAACGATCAAGGCGAGTTACATGATCCCCCATGTTGT
GCAAAAAAGCGGTTAGCTCCTTCGGTCCTCCGATCGTTGTCAGAAGTAAGTTGGCCGCAGTGTTATCACT
CATGGTTATGGCAGCACTGCATAATTCTCTTACTGTCATGCCATCCGTAAGATGCTTTTCTGTGACTGGT
GAGTACTCAACCAAGTCATTCTGAGAATAGTGTATGCGGCGACCGAGTTGCTCTTGCCCGGCGTCAATAC
GGGATAATACCGCGCCACATAGCAGAACTTTAAAAGTGCTCATCATTGGAAAACGTTCTTCGGGGCGAAA
ACTCTCAAGGATCTTACCGCTGTTGAGATCCAGTTCGATGTAACCCACTCGTGCACCCAACTGATCTTCA
GCATCTTTTACTTTCACCAGCGTTTCTGGGTGAGCAAAAACAGGAAGGCAAAATGCCGCAAAAAAGGGAA
TAAGGGCGACACGGAAATGTTGAATACTCATACTCTTCCTTTTTCAATATTATTGAAGCATTTATCAGGG
TTATTGTCTCATGAGCGGATACATATTTGAATGTATTTAGAAAAATAAACAAATAGGGGTTCCGCGCACA
TTTCCCCGAAAAGTGCCACCTGACGTCGACGGATCGGGAGATCTCCCGATCCCCTATGGTGCACTCTCAG
TACAATCTGCTCTGATGCCGCATAGTTAAGCCAGTATCTGCTCCCTGCTTGTGTGTTGGAGGTCGCTGAG
TAGTGCGCGAGCAAAATTTAAGCTACAACAAGGCAAGGCTTGACCGACAATTGCATGAAGAATCTGCTTA
GGGTTAGGCGTTTTGCGCTGCTTCG
Features (pLannotate 1.2.2; 32 found; start..end, strand, type, name):
     27..406     +  enhancer       CMV enhancer: human cytomegalovirus immediate early enhancer
    407..606     +  promoter       CMV promoter: human cytomegalovirus (CMV) immediate early promoter
    624..804     +  LTR            5' LTR (truncated): truncated 5' long terminal repeat (LTR) from HIV-1
    851..976     +  misc_feature   HIV-1 Ψ: packaging signal of human immunodeficiency virus type 1
    960..1323    +  CDS            HIV-1 gag (fragment): gag protein from human immunodeficiency virus 1; gag
   1469..1702    +  misc_feature   RRE: The Rev response element (RRE) of HIV-1 allows for Rev-dependent mRNA export from the nucleus to the cytoplasm.
   2079..2179    +  CDS            Rev (fragment): human immunodeficiency virus 1 (HIV-1) Rev protein; rev; enhances nuclear export of unspliced and incompletely spliced viral mRNAs
   2229..2346    +  misc_feature   cPPT/CTS: central polypurine tract and central termination sequence of HIV-1
   2403..2673    +  protein_bind   tetracycline response element: contains seven copies of the tetracycline operator tetO tetracycline repressor TetR
   2684..2701    +  misc_feature   MCS (fragment): pUC18/19 multiple cloning site
   2706..2744    +  promoter       minimal CMV promoter: human cytomegalovirus (CMV) immediate early promoter
   2856..6221    +  CDS            HDAC5: HDAC5_HUMAN - Also known as KIAA0600. Experimental evidence at protein level: Swiss-Prot protein existence level 1. Responsible for the deacetylation of lysine residues on the N-terminal part of the core histones (H2A, H2B, H3 and H4). Histone deacetylation gives a tag for epigenetic repression and plays an important role in transcriptional regulation, cell cycle progression and developmental events. Histone deacetylases act via the formation of large multiprotein complexes. Involved in muscle maturation by repressing transcription of myocyte enhancer MEF2C. During muscle differentiation, it s
   6231..6249    +  misc_feature   MCS (fragment): pBluescript multiple cloning site
   6249..6837    +  misc_feature   WPRE: woodchuck hepatitis virus posttranscriptional regulatory element
   6774..7355    +  CDS            nef (fragment): NEF_HV1H2 - Experimental evidence at protein level: Swiss-Prot protein existence level 1. Extracellular Nef protein targets CD4(+) T-lymphocytes for apoptosis by interacting with CXCR4 surface receptors. From Human immunodeficiency virus type 1 group M subtype B (isolate HXB2) (HIV-1).
   7362..7542    +  LTR            5' LTR (truncated): truncated 5' long terminal repeat (LTR) from HIV-1
   7574..7798    +  polyA_signal   bGH poly(A) signal: bovine growth hormone polyadenylation signal
   7802..7823    +  promoter       SV40 promoter (fragment): SV40 enhancer and early promoter
   7844..8272    +  rep_origin     f1 ori (sequence partly withheld): f1 bacteriophage origin of replication; arrow indicates direction of (+) strand synthesis
   8286..8615    +  promoter       SV40 promoter: SV40 enhancer and early promoter
   8663..8710    +  promoter       EM7 promoter: synthetic bacterial promoter&nbsp
   8729..9103    +  CDS            BleoR: antibiotic-binding protein; Sh ble from Streptoalloteichus hindustanus; confers resistance to bleomycin, phleomycin, and Zeocin™
   9113..9238    +  CDS            ble (fragment): BLE_KLEPN - Experimental evidence at protein level: Swiss-Prot protein existence level 1. Binding protein with a strong affinity to the bleomycin family of antibiotics. Binds to CL990; an antimitotic-antibiotic compound. From Klebsiella pneumoniae.
   9233..9354    +  polyA_signal   SV40 poly(A) signal: SV40 polyadenylation signal
   9425..9447    -  protein_bind   lac operator (fragment): The lac repressor binds to the lac operator to inhibit transcription in E. coli. This inhibition can be relieved by adding lactose or isopropyl-β-D-thiogalactopyranoside (IPTG). lac repressor encoded by lacI
   9451..9481    -  promoter       lac promoter: promoter for the E. coli lac operon
   9496..9517    -  protein_bind   CAP binding site: CAP binding activates transcription in the presence of cAMP. E. coli catabolite activator protein
   9530..9622    -  CDS            lacI (fragment): lac repressor; lacI; The lac repressor binds to the lac operator to inhibit transcription in E. coli. This inhibition can be relieved by adding lactose or isopropyl-β-D-thiogalactopyranoside (IPTG).
   9805..10393   -  rep_origin     ori: high-copy-number ColE1/pMB1/pBR322/pUC origin of replication
  10564..11424   -  CDS            AmpR: β-lactamase; bla; confers resistance to ampicillin, carbenicillin, and related antibiotics
  11425..11529   -  promoter       AmpR promoter: bla
  11588..11640   -  misc_feature   bom (fragment): basis of mobility region from pBR322
