[The description below was written by a language model from this plasmid's Addgene catalogue record and pLannotate feature annotations shown in this document.]
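Description:
pFUW-TetO-HDAC5 is an HIV-1-based lentiviral transfer plasmid of about 11.8 kb, built on the pFUW-TetO backbone for doxycycline-inducible expression of human HDAC5 in mammalian cells. It is propagated in E. coli through a high-copy ColE1/pUC-type origin with ampicillin selection (AmpR), and it also carries an f1 phage origin. Outside the viral region the backbone holds an SV40 promoter/EM7 promoter–BleoR cassette with an SV40 poly(A) signal. This could in principle confer Zeocin resistance in transfected cells or bacteria, but it lies beyond the 3' LTR and would not be packaged into virus.

Viral genomic RNA is transcribed in packaging cells from a CMV enhancer/promoter fused to a truncated 5' LTR. This is followed by the Ψ packaging signal with a gag fragment, the RRE for Rev-dependent nuclear export, and the cPPT/CTS. The expression cassette consists of a tetracycline response element with seven tetO copies joined to a minimal CMV promoter, which corresponds to the catalogue's "CMV" promoter entry. It drives the roughly 3.4 kb HDAC5 coding sequence, cloned between XbaI and BstBI sites, with no tag or reporter annotated. A WPRE downstream enhances transcript stability and expression, and the unit ends in a truncated 3' LTR followed by a bGH poly(A) signal.

The plasmid encodes no tetracycline transactivator, so induction requires one such as rtTA to be supplied separately. HDAC5 is a histone deacetylase that acts in transcriptional repression. The associated publication describes a screen of factors underlying dendritic cell diversity, which suggests the construct was used as one inducible candidate in that setting.
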