Addgene plasmid #207211: pFUW-TetO-HDAC5
Purpose: doxycycline-inducible expression of Human HDAC5 in mammalian cells
Depositing lab: Filipe Pereira. Depositing organization: Center for Neuroscience and Cell Biology, University of Coimbra. Publication: Anchored screening identifies transcription factor blueprints underlying dendritic cell diversity and subset-specific anti-tumor immunity. Henriques-Oliveira L, Altman AR, Kurochkin I, Ascic E, Halitzki E, Matei A, Pértiga-Cabral D, Ulmert I, Holst S, Nair MS, Cunha PP, Park S, Vergani S, Kharas MG, Yuan J, Lahl K, Rosa FF, Pires CF, Pereira C-F. Immunity. 58, 1-20. October 2025. 10.1016/j.immuni.2025.08.001.
Backbone
  Vector backbone: pFUW-TetO
  Vector type: Mammalian Expression, Lentiviral
Growth in bacteria
  Bacterial resistance: Ampicillin, 100 μg/mL
  Growth temperature: 37°C
  Growth strain: NEB Stable
  Copy number: High Copy
Gene/Insert
  Gene/Insert name: pFUW-TetO-HDAC5
  Species: H. sapiens (human)
  Insert size (bp): 3400
  Promoter: CMV
  Cloning method: Restriction Enzyme; 5′ cloning site XbaI (unknown if destroyed); 3′ cloning site BstBI (unknown if destroyed)
  Sequencing primers: 5′ TCCACGCTGTTTTGACCTCC
Terms and licenses: Academic/Nonprofit Terms; Industry Terms: Not Available to Industry
How to cite: pFUW-TetO-HDAC5 was a gift from Filipe Pereira (Addgene plasmid # 207211 ; http://n2t.net/addgene:207211 ; RRID:Addgene_207211)
